>Addgene plasmid #199661 | pRK5-LYCHOS (GPR155) FP>IA-HA | addgene full sequence | sequence record 391155 | Addgene NGS Result
TTCGAGCTCGCCCGACATTGATTATTGACTAGTTATTAATAGTAATCAATTACGGGGTCATTAGTTCATA
GCCCATATATGGAGTTCCGCGTTACATAACTTACGGTAAATGGCCCGCCTGGCTGACCGCCCAACGACCC
CCGCCCATTGACGTCAATAATGACGTATGTTCCCATAGTAACGCCAATAGGGACTTTCCATTGACGTCAA
TGGGTGGAGTATTTACGGTAAACTGCCCACTTGGCAGTACATCAAGTGTATCATATGCCAAGTACGCCCC
CTATTGACGTCAATGACGGTAAATGGCCCGCCTGGCATTATGCCCAGTACATGACCTTATGGGACTTTCC
TACTTGGCAGTACATCTACGTATTAGTCATCGCTATTACCATGGTGATGCGGTTTTGGCAGTACATCAAT
GGGCGTGGATAGCGGTTTGACTCACGGGGATTTCCAAGTCTCCACCCCATTGACGTCAATGGGAGTTTGT
TTTGGCACCAAAATCAACGGGACTTTCCAAAATGTCGTAACAACTCCGCCCCATTGACGCAAATGGGCGG
TAGGCGTGTACGGTGGGAGGTCTATATAAGCAGAGCTCGTTTAGTGAACCGTCAGATCGCCTGGAGACGC
CATCCACGCTGTTTTGACCTCCATAGAAGACACCGGGACCGATCCAGCCTCCGCGGCCAGGAACGGTGCA
TTGGAACGCGGATTCCCCGTGCCAAGAGTGACGTAAGTACCGCCTATAGAGTCTATAGGCCCACCCCCTT
GGCTTCGTTAGAACGCGGCTACAATTAATACATAACCTTATGTATCATACACATACGATTTAGGTGACAC
TATAGAATAACATCCACTTTGCCTTTCTCTCCACAGGTGTCCACTCCCAGGTCCAACTGCACCTCGGTTC
TATCGATGCCACCATGAATTCTAATTTACCTGCAGAGAACTTAACCATTGCAGTCAATATGACCAAGACT
TTGCCTACAGCAGTAACGCATGGATTTAATTCCACTAATGACCCACCTTCAATGTCAATTACAAGGCTTA
TTGCAGCCTTACTGGAATGCTTTGGCATTGTCCTTTGTGGCTACATAGCAGGAAGGGCCAATGTCATAAC
ATCAACCCAGGCCAAAGGACTAGGAAATTTTGTCTCCAGATTTGCACTTCCAGCTTTATTATTCAAAAAC
ATGGTTGTACTTAATTTTTCCAATGTGGACTGGTCCTTCCTATATAGTATCTTAATTGCCAAAGCTTCTG
TATTTTTCATTGTATGTGTATTAACCTTATTGGTTGCCAGTCCTGATAGTCGATTTAGCAAAGCTGGACT
ATTCCCTATTTTTGCTACACAAAGTAATGACTTTGCATTGGGATACCCTATAGTTGAAGCTTTATATCAA
ACTACATACCCAGAATATCTCCAGTACATTTATTTGGTGGCACCAATATCTCTTATGATGTTAAACCCTA
TAGGGTTTATTTTCTGTGAAATCCAAAAGTGGAAAGACACTCAAAATGCTTCTCAAAATAAAATAAAAAT
TGTGGGACTCGGACTCCTGCGTGTATTACAGAACCCAATAGTATTTATGGTCTTCATTGGCATCGCCTTC
AATTTTATTCTTGATCGAAAGGTACCTGTATATGTCGAAAATTTTCTTGATGGACTTGGAAATTCTTTTT
CTGGATCAGCCCTATTTTATCTTGGTCTCACGATGGTGGGAAAAATAAAGAGACTGAAGAAGTCGGCATT
TGTAGTACTAATTCTTCTCATCACAGCTAAACTTCTGGTGCTGCCACTTCTGTGCAGAGAAATGGTGGAA
CTCTTGGACAAGGGCGACAGTGTGGTGAACCATACAAGTTTATCAAATTATGCATTTCTGTATGGTGTAT
TTCCTGTAGCACCAGGAGTGGCTATCTTTGCAACACAATTCAACATGGAAGTAGAAATTATAACCTCAGG
GATGGTGATAAGCACATTTGTGTCTGCTCCCATCATGTACGTTTCTGCCTGGTTACTGACCTTTCCCACT
ATGGACCCTAAGCCATTGGCATATGCCATCCAGAATGTTAGTTTTGATATAAGTATTGTCAGCCTGATCT
CCTTGATCTGGTCTCTGGCTATTCTTCTTTTGAGTAAGAAATATAAACAGCTTCCTCATATGCTTACAAC
TAATTTACTCATTGCTCAGTCTATTGTCTGTGCTGGAATGATGATATGGAATTTTGTTAAAGAAAAAAAT
TTTGTTGGACAAATTTTGGTGTTTGTTCTATTGTACAGCTCCCTCTATAGCACCTACCTGTGGACAGGCC
TTCTAGCAATTTCTTTGTTTCTTTTGAAAAAGCGAGAGAGGGTACAAATTCCTGTTGGAATAATCATAAT
ATCTGGCTGGGGAATTCCTGCTCTCCTTGTTGGTGTTCTTTTGATAACTGGAAAACACAATGGAGATAGC
ATTGACTCAGCCTTCTTTTATGGAAAAGAACAGATGATCACCACAGCAGTCACCCTGTTCTGCAGCATCC
TGATAGCTGGCATATCCCTCATGTGCATGAACCAGACTGCCCAAGCAGGAAGCTATGAAGGTTTCGATCA
GTCTCAGAGCCACAAAGTGGTGGAGCCTGGAAATACTGCTTTTGAGGAGAGTCCAGCACCAGTAAATGAA
CCAGAACTTTTTACAAGCTCTATTCCAGAAACAAGTTGCTGCTCCTGCTCCATGGGAAATGGTGAATTAC
ACTGCCCATCAATAGAGCCAATAGCAAACACAAGCACCAGTGAGCCTGTGATTCCTTCGTTTGAGAAAAA
CAATCATTGTGTGAGTCGCTGTAACTCCCAGAGCTGCATATTAGCCCAGGAAGAAGAACAGTATCTACAG
AGTGGAGACCAGCAACTGACCCGACATGTGTTGCTGTGTTTACTTCTCATCATTGGCCTGTTCGCTAATC
TTTCCAGTTGTTTATGGTGGCTATTCAACCAAGAGCCTGGAAGACTTTATGTTGAGTTACAGTTTTTCTG
TGCCGTGTTTAACTTTGGTCAGGGATTTATTTCCTTTGGAATCTTTGGATTAGATAAACATTTAATCATC
CTGCCTTTCAAAAGAAGACTTGAATTCCTATGGAACAATAAAGACACAGCAGAAAACAGGGATTCTCCTG
TTTCAGAGGAAATAAAAATGACCTGTCAACAATTTATCCATTATCACCGTGACCTCTGTATCCGAAACAT
TGTCAAAGAAAGAAGGTGTGGTGCAAAGACTTCTGCTGGAACTTTCTGTGGCTGTGACCTGGTGAGCTGG
CTAATTGAAGTCGGCCTTGCCTCCGACCGTGGTGAAGCTGTGATATACGGAGACAGGCTGGTACAAGGGG
GAGTCATCCAACATATTACCAATGAGTATGAATTCCGGGATGAGTACTTGTTTTACAGATTTCTTCAAAA
GAGTCCTGAACAGAGTCCTCCTGCTATTAATGCAAACACTCTCCAACAGGAAAGATATAAAGAAATTGAG
CATTCATCCCCACCCTCACATTCCCCTAAGACCAGATCTAATGGTGGTGGTGGTGGGATGGGCTACCCCT
ATGATGTGCCTGACTACGCATAAGGATCCCCAGCTTGGCCGCCATGGCCCAACTTGTTTATTGCAGCTTA
TAATGGTTACAAATAAAGCAATAGCATCACAAATTTCACAAATAAAGCATTTTTTTCACTGCATTCTAGT
TGTGGTTTGTCCAAACTCATCAATGTATCTTATCATGTCTGGATCGGGAATTAATTCGGCGCAGCACCAT
GGCCTGAAATAACCTCTGAAAGAGGAACTTGGTTAGGTACCTTCTGAGGCGGAAAGAACCAGCTGTGGAA
TGTGTGTCAGTTAGGGTGTGGAAAGTCCCCAGGCTCCCCAGCAGGCAGAAGTATGCAAAGCATGCATCTC
AATTAGTCAGCAACCAGGTGTGGAAAGTCCCCAGGCTCCCCAGCAGGCAGAAGTATGCAAAGCATGCATC
TCAATTAGTCAGCAACCATAGTCCCGCCCCTAACTCCGCCCATCCCGCCCCTAACTCCGCCCAGTTCCGC
CCATTCTCCGCCCCATGGCTGACTAATTTTTTTTATTTATGCAGAGGCCGAGGCCGCCTCGGCCTCTGAG
CTATTCCAGAAGTAGTGAGGAGGCTTTTTTGGAGGCCTAGGCTTTTGCAAAAAGCTGTTAACAGCTTGGC
ACTGGCCGTCGTTTTACAACGTCGTGACTGGGAAAACCCTGGCGTTACCCAACTTAATCGCCTTGCAGCA
CATCCCCCTTTCGCCAGCTGGCGTAATAGCGAAGAGGCCCGCACCGATCGCCCTTCCCAACAGTTGCGCA
GCCTGAATGGCGAATGGCGCCTGATGCGGTATTTTCTCCTTACGCATCTGTGCGGTATTTCACACCGCAT
A
[142 nt withheld, positions 4412-4553]
C
[141 nt withheld, positions 4555-4695]
CCTTTGACGTTGGAGTCCACGTTCTTT
[37 nt withheld, positions 4723-4759]
ACCCTATCTCGGGCTATTCTTTTGATTTATAAGGGATTTTGCCGATTTCGGCCTATTGGTTAAAAAATGA
GCTGATTTAACAAAAATTTAACGCGAATTTTAACAAAATATTAACGTTTACAATTTTATGGTGCACTCTC
AGTACAATCTGCTCTGATGCCGCATAGTTAAGCCAGCCCCGACACCCGCCAACACCCGCTGACGCGCCCT
GACGGGCTTGTCTGCTCCCGGCATCCGCTTACAGACAAGCTGTGACCGTCTCCGGGAGCTGCATGTGTCA
GAGGTTTTCACCGTCATCACCGAAACGCGCGAGACGAAAGGGCCTCGTGATACGCCTATTTTTATAGGTT
AATGTCATGATAATAATGGTTTCTTAGACGTCAGGTGGCACTTTTCGGGGAAATGTGCGCGGAACCCCTA
TTTGTTTATTTTTCTAAATACATTCAAATATGTATCCGCTCATGAGACAATAACCCTGATAAATGCTTCA
ATAATATTGAAAAAGGAAGAGTATGAGTATTCAACATTTCCGTGTCGCCCTTATTCCCTTTTTTGCGGCA
TTTTGCCTTCCTGTTTTTGCTCACCCAGAAACGCTGGTGAAAGTAAAAGATGCTGAAGATCAGTTGGGTG
CACGAGTGGGTTACATCGAACTGGATCTCAACAGCGGTAAGATCCTTGAGAGTTTTCGCCCCGAAGAACG
TTTTCCAATGATGAGCACTTTTAAAGTTCTGCTATGTGGCGCGGTATTATCCCGTATTGACGCCGGGCAA
GAGCAACTCGGTCGCCGCATACACTATTCTCAGAATGACTTGGTTGAGTACTCACCAGTCACAGAAAAGC
ATCTTACGGATGGCATGACAGTAAGAGAATTATGCAGTGCTGCCATAACCATGAGTGATAACACTGCGGC
CAACTTACTTCTGACAACGATCGGAGGACCGAAGGAGCTAACCGCTTTTTTGCACAACATGGGGGATCAT
GTAACTCGCCTTGATCGTTGGGAACCGGAGCTGAATGAAGCCATACCAAACGACGAGCGTGACACCACGA
TGCCTGTAGCAATGGCAACAACGTTGCGCAAACTATTAACTGGCGAACTACTTACTCTAGCTTCCCGGCA
ACAATTAATAGACTGGATGGAGGCGGATAAAGTTGCAGGACCACTTCTGCGCTCGGCCCTTCCGGCTGGC
TGGTTTATTGCTGATAAATCTGGAGCCGGTGAGCGTGGGTCTCGCGGTATCATTGCAGCACTGGGGCCAG
ATGGTAAGCCCTCCCGTATCGTAGTTATCTACACGACGGGGAGTCAGGCAACTATGGATGAACGAAATAG
ACAGATCGCTGAGATAGGTGCCTCACTGATTAAGCATTGGTAACTGTCAGACCAAGTTTACTCATATATA
CTTTAGATTGATTTAAAACTTCATTTTTAATTTAAAAGGATCTAGGTGAAGATCCTTTTTGATAATCTCA
TGACCAAAATCCCTTAACGTGAGTTTTCGTTCCACTGAGCGTCAGACCCCGTAGAAAAGATCAAAGGATC
TTCTTGAGATCCTTTTTTTCTGCGCGTAATCTGCTGCTTGCAAACAAAAAAACCACCGCTACCAGCGGTG
GTTTGTTTGCCGGATCAAGAGCTACCAACTCTTTTTCCGAAGGTAACTGGCTTCAGCAGAGCGCAGATAC
CAAATACTGTTCTTCTAGTGTAGCCGTAGTTAGGCCACCACTTCAAGAACTCTGTAGCACCGCCTACATA
CCTCGCTCTGCTAATCCTGTTACCAGTGGCTGCTGCCAGTGGCGATAAGTCGTGTCTTACCGGGTTGGAC
TCAAGACGATAGTTACCGGATAAGGCGCAGCGGTCGGGCTGAACGGGGGGTTCGTGCACACAGCCCAGCT
TGGAGCGAACGACCTACACCGAACTGAGATACCTACAGCGTGAGCTATGAGAAAGCGCCACGCTTCCCGA
AGGGAGAAAGGCGGACAGGTATCCGGTAAGCGGCAGGGTCGGAACAGGAGAGCGCACGAGGGAGCTTCCA
GGGGGAAACGCCTGGTATCTTTATAGTCCTGTCGGGTTTCGCCACCTCTGACTTGAGCGTCGATTTTTGT
GATGCTCGTCAGGGGGGCGGAGCCTATGGAAAAACGCCAGCAACGCGGCCTTTTTACGGTTCCTGGCCTT
TTGCTGGCCTTTTGCTCACATGTTCTTTCCTGCGTTATCCCCTGATTCTGTGGATAACCGTATTACCGCC
TTTGAGTGAGCTGATACCGCTCGCCGCAGCCGAACGACCGAGCGCAGCGAGTCAGTGAGCGAGGAAGCGG
AAGAGCGCCCAATACGCAAACCGCCTCTCCCCGCGCGTTGGCCGATTCATTAATGCAGCTGGCACGACAG
GTTTCCCGACTGGAAAGCGGGCAGTGAGCGCAACGCAATTAATGTGAGTTAGCTCACTCATTAGGCACCC
CAGGCTTTACACTTTATGCTTCCGGCTCGTATGTTGTGTGGAATTGTGAGCGGATAACAATTTCACACAG
GAAACAGCTATGACATGATTACGAATTAA
Features (pLannotate 1.2.2; 20 found; start..end, strand, type, name):
     14..393     +  enhancer       CMV enhancer: human cytomegalovirus immediate early enhancer
    394..597     +  promoter       CMV promoter: human cytomegalovirus (CMV) immediate early promoter
    733..776     +  intron         CMV intron (fragment): modified intron A from human cytomegalovirus
    828..846     +  promoter       SP6 promoter: promoter for bacteriophage SP6 RNA polymerase
    850..887     +  CDS            IgH signal sequence (fragment): signal sequence from the mouse immunoglobulin heavy chain variable region
    924..3533    +  CDS            GPR155: GP155_HUMAN - Also known as PGR22. Experimental evidence at transcript level: Swiss-Prot protein existence level 2. From Homo sapiens (Human).
   3621..3755    +  polyA_signal   SV40 poly(A) signal: SV40 polyadenylation signal
   3824..4181    +  promoter       SV40 promoter: SV40 enhancer and early promoter
   4200..4354    +  CDS            lacZα (fragment): LacZα fragment of β-galactosidase; lacZ fragment
   4360..4411    -  misc_feature   bom (fragment): basis of mobility region from pBR322
   4430..4810    +  rep_origin     M13 ori (sequence partly withheld): M13 bacteriophage origin of replication; arrow indicates direction of (+) strand synthesis
   4886..4935    -  misc_feature   bom (fragment): basis of mobility region from pBR322
   5037..5072    -  CDS            rop (fragment): Rop protein, which maintains plasmids at low copy number; rop
   5167..5271    +  promoter       AmpR promoter: bla
   5272..6132    +  CDS            AmpR: β-lactamase; bla; confers resistance to ampicillin, carbenicillin, and related antibiotics
   6303..6891    +  rep_origin     ori: high-copy-number ColE1/pMB1/pBR322/pUC origin of replication
   7074..7166    +  CDS            lacI (fragment): lac repressor; lacI; The lac repressor binds to the lac operator to inhibit transcription in E. coli. This inhibition can be relieved by adding lactose or isopropyl-β-D-thiogalactopyranoside (IPTG).
   7179..7200    +  protein_bind   CAP binding site: CAP binding activates transcription in the presence of cAMP. E. coli catabolite activator protein
   7215..7245    +  promoter       lac promoter: promoter for the E. coli lac operon
   7253..7269    +  protein_bind   lac operator: The lac repressor binds to the lac operator to inhibit transcription in E. coli. This inhibition can be relieved by adding lactose or isopropyl-β-D-thiogalactopyranoside (IPTG). lac repressor encoded by lacI
