[The description below was written by a language model from this plasmid's Addgene catalogue record and pLannotate feature annotations shown in this document.]
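Description:
pRK5-LYCHOS (GPR155) FP>IA-HA is a mammalian expression plasmid built on the pRK5 backbone for transient expression of a mutant form of human GPR155, also called LYCHOS. The 7.3 kb plasmid is propagated in E. coli as a high-copy construct through a ColE1/pUC-type origin and is selected with ampicillin via the β-lactamase gene. An M13 phage origin is also annotated, along with short remnants of lac, rop and bom sequences that are backbone leftovers rather than functional parts. No mammalian selection marker is annotated, which fits the stated transient-expression use. An SV40 enhancer/early promoter region downstream of the expression cassette has no annotated intact coding sequence behind it, only a lacZα fragment.

The GPR155 open reading frame was cloned between ClaI and BamHI sites. It is driven by the human cytomegalovirus immediate early enhancer and promoter, followed by a fragment of CMV intron A, and is terminated by an SV40 polyadenylation signal. An SP6 promoter just upstream of the insert serves as a sequencing primer site and could support in vitro transcription. A short fragment matching an immunoglobulin heavy chain signal sequence is annotated there too, probably part of the vector's leader region. The insert carries substitutions of F43 and P44 to isoleucine and alanine. It also has a C-terminal HA epitope tag for detection or immunoprecipitation, although the tag is not separately annotated in the feature table. The associated study describes LYCHOS as a lysosomal GPCR-like protein that signals cholesterol sufficiency to mTORC1, so this mutant is presumably compared with the wild-type protein in transfected cells. The record does not state the functional consequence of the FP>IA change.
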