Addgene plasmid #199661: pRK5-LYCHOS (GPR155) FP>IA-HA
Purpose: Transient expression of LYCHOS (GPR155) FP>IA mutant
Depositing lab: Roberto Zoncu. Depositing organization: University of California, Berkeley. Publication: Lysosomal GPCR-like protein LYCHOS signals cholesterol sufficiency to mTORC1. Shin HR, Citron YR, Wang L, Tribouillard L, Goul CS, Stipp R, Sugasawa Y, Jain A, Samson N, Lim CY, Davis OB, Castaneda-Carpio D, Qian M, Nomura DK, Perera RM, Park E, Covey DF, Laplante M, Evers AS, Zoncu R. Science. 2022 Sep 16;377(6612):1290-1298. doi: 10.1126/science.abg6621. Epub 2022 Aug 25. PubMed 36007018.
Backbone
  Vector backbone: pRK5
  Vector type: Mammalian Expression
Growth in bacteria
  Bacterial resistance: Ampicillin, 100 μg/mL
  Growth temperature: 37°C
  Growth strain: DH5alpha
  Copy number: High Copy
Gene/Insert
  Gene/Insert name: GPR155 (alt name: LYCHOS)
  Species: H. sapiens (human)
  Mutation: F43 and P44 mutated to I and A
  Entrez Gene: GPR155 (a.k.a. DEP.7, DEPDC3, PGR22)
  Promoter: CMV
  Tag / fusion protein: HA (C terminal on insert)
  Cloning method: Restriction Enzyme; 5′ cloning site ClaI (not destroyed); 3′ cloning site BamHI (not destroyed)
  Sequencing primers: 5′ GATTTAGGTGACACTATAG
Terms and licenses: Academic/Nonprofit Terms; Industry Terms: Not Available to Industry
How to cite: pRK5-LYCHOS (GPR155) FP>IA-HA was a gift from Roberto Zoncu (Addgene plasmid # 199661 ; http://n2t.net/addgene:199661 ; RRID:Addgene_199661)
